>Addgene plasmid #169587 | pVH255-Tier1-OTetO7-PCMVmin1-SEAP | addgene full sequence | sequence record 364995 | Addgene NGS Result
CGCCCAGTTCCGCCCATTCTCCGCCCCATGGCTGACTAATTTTTTTTATTTATGCAGAGGCCGAGGCCGC
CTCTGCCTCTGAGCTATTCCAGAAGTAGTGAGGAGGCTTTTTTGGAGGCCTAGGCTTTTGCAAAAAGCTC
CCGGGAGCTTGTATATCCATTTTCGGATCTGATCAAGAGACAGGATGAGGATCGTTTCGCATGATTGAAC
AAGATGGATTGCACGCAGGTTCTCCGGCCGCTTGGGTGGAGAGGCTATTCGGCTATGACTGGGCACAACA
GACAATCGGCTGCTCTGATGCCGCCGTGTTCCGGCTGTCAGCGCAGGGGCGCCCGGTTCTTTTTGTCAAG
ACCGACCTGTCCGGTGCCCTGAATGAACTGCAGGACGAGGCAGCGCGGCTATCGTGGCTGGCCACGACGG
GCGTTCCTTGCGCAGCTGTGCTCGACGTTGTCACTGAAGCGGGAAGGGACTGGCTGCTATTGGGCGAAGT
GCCGGGGCAGGATCTCCTGTCATCTCACCTTGCTCCTGCCGAGAAAGTATCCATCATGGCTGATGCAATG
CGGCGGCTGCATACGCTTGATCCGGCTACCTGCCCATTCGACCACCAAGCGAAACATCGCATCGAGCGAG
CACGTACTCGGATGGAAGCCGGTCTTGTCGATCAGGATGATCTGGACGAAGAGCATCAGGGGCTCGCGCC
AGCCGAACTGTTCGCCAGGCTCAAGGCGCGCATGCCCGACGGCGAGGATCTCGTCGTGACCCATGGCGAT
GCCTGCTTGCCGAATATCATGGTGGAAAATGGCCGCTTTTCTGGATTCATCGACTGTGGCCGGCTGGGTG
TGGCGGACCGCTATCAGGACATAGCGTTGGCTACCCGTGATATTGCTGAAGAGCTTGGCGGCGAATGGGC
TGACCGCTTCCTCGTGCTTTACGGTATCGCCGCTCCCGATTCGCAGCGCATCGCCTTCTATCGCCTTCTT
GACGAGTTCTTCTGAGCGGGACTCTGGGGTTCGAAATGACCGACCAAGCGACGCCCAACCTGCCATCACG
AGATTTCGATTCCACCGCCGCCTTCTATGAAAGGTTGGGCTTCGGAATCGTTTTCCGGGACGCCGGCTGG
ATGATCCTCCAGCGCGGGGATCTCATGCTGGAGTTCTTCGCCCACCCCAACTTGTTTATTGCAGCTTATA
ATGGTTACAAATAAAGCAATAGCATCACAAATTTCACAAATAAAGCATTTTTTTCACTGCATTCTAGTTG
TGGTTTGTCCAAACTCATCAATGTATCTTATCATGTCTGTATACCGTCGACCTCTAGCTAGAGCTTGGCG
TAATCATGGTCATAGCTGTTTCCTGTGTGAAATTGTTATCCGCTCACAATTCCACACAACATACGAGCCG
GAAGCATAAAGTGTAAAGCCTGGGGTGCCTAATGAGTGAGCTAACTCACATTAATTGCGTTGCGCTCACT
GCCCGCTTTCCAGTCGGGAAACCTGTCGTGCCAGCTGCATTAATGAATCGGCCAACGCGCGGGGAGAGGC
GGTTTGCGTATTGGGCGCTCTTCCGCTTCCTCGCTCACTGACTCGCTGCGCTCGGTCGTTCGGCTGCGGC
GAGCGGTATCAGCTCACTCAAAGGCGGTAATACGGTTATCCACAGAATCAGGGGATAACGCAGGAAAGAA
CATGTGAGCAAAAGGCCAGCAAAAGGCCAGGAACCGTAAAAAGGCCGCGTTGCTGGCGTTTTTCCATAGG
CTCCGCCCCCCTGACGAGCATCACAAAAATCGACGCTCAAGTCAGAGGTGGCGAAACCCGACAGGACTAT
AAAGATACCAGGCGTTTCCCCCTGGAAGCTCCCTCGTGCGCTCTCCTGTTCCGACCCTGCCGCTTACCGG
ATACCTGTCCGCCTTTCTCCCTTCGGGAAGCGTGGCGCTTTCTCATAGCTCACGCTGTAGGTATCTCAGT
TCGGTGTAGGTCGTTCGCTCCAAGCTGGGCTGTGTGCACGAACCCCCCGTTCAGCCCGACCGCTGCGCCT
TATCCGGTAACTATCGTCTTGAGTCCAACCCGGTAAGACACGACTTATCGCCACTGGCAGCAGCCACTGG
TAACAGGATTAGCAGAGCGAGGTATGTAGGCGGTGCTACAGAGTTCTTGAAGTGGTGGCCTAACTACGGC
TACACTAGAAGAACAGTATTTGGTATCTGCGCTCTGCTGAAGCCAGTTACCTTCGGAAAAAGAGTTGGTA
GCTCTTGATCCGGCAAACAAACCACCGCTGGTAGCGGTGGTTTTTTTGTTTGCAAGCAGCAGATTACGCG
CAGAAAAAAAGGATCTCAAGAAGATCCTTTGATCTTTTCTACGGGGTCTGACGCTCAGTGGAACGAAAAC
TCACGTTAAGGGATTTTGGTCATGAGATTATCAAAAAGGATCTTCACCTAGATCCTTTTAAATTAAAAAT
GAAGTTTTAAATCAATCTAAAGTATATATGAGTAAACTTGGTCTGACAGTTACCAATGCTTAATCAGTGA
GGCACCTATCTCAGCGATCTGTCTATTTCGTTCATCCATAGTTGCCTGACTCCCCGTCGTGTAGATAACT
ACGATACGGGAGGGCTTACCATCTGGCCCCAGTGCTGCAATGATACCGCGAGACCCACGCTCACCGGCTC
CAGATTTATCAGCAATAAACCAGCCAGCCGGAAGGGCCGAGCGCAGAAGTGGTCCTGCAACTTTATCCGC
CTCCATCCAGTCTATTAATTGTTGCCGGGAAGCTAGAGTAAGTAGTTCGCCAGTTAATAGTTTGCGCAAC
GTTGTTGCCATTGCTACAGGCATCGTGGTGTCACGCTCGTCGTTTGGTATGGCTTCATTCAGCTCCGGTT
CCCAACGATCAAGGCGAGTTACATGATCCCCCATGTTGTGCAAAAAAGCGGTTAGCTCCTTCGGTCCTCC
GATCGTTGTCAGAAGTAAGTTGGCCGCAGTGTTATCACTCATGGTTATGGCAGCACTGCATAATTCTCTT
ACTGTCATGCCATCCGTAAGATGCTTTTCTGTGACTGGTGAGTACTCAACCAAGTCATTCTGAGAATAGT
GTATGCGGCGACCGAGTTGCTCTTGCCCGGCGTCAATACGGGATAATACCGCGCCACATAGCAGAACTTT
AAAAGTGCTCATCATTGGAAAACGTTCTTCGGGGCGAAAACTCTCAAGGATCTTACCGCTGTTGAGATCC
AGTTCGATGTAACCCACTCGTGCACCCAACTGATCTTCAGCATCTTTTACTTTCACCAGCGTTTCTGGGT
GAGCAAAAACAGGAAGGCAAAATGCCGCAAAAAAGGGAATAAGGGCGACACGGAAATGTTGAATACTCAT
ACTCTTCCTTTTTCAATATTATTGAAGCATTTATCAGGGTTATTGTCTCATGAGCGGATACATATTTGAA
TGTATTTAGAAAAATAAACAAATAGGGGTTCCGCGCACATTTCCCCGAAAAGTGCCACCTGACGTCGACG
GATCGGGAGATCTCCACGCGTCCGTACACGCCTAAAGCATATACGTTCTCTATCACTGATAGGGAGTAAA
CTGGATATACGTTCTCTATCACTGATAGGGAGTAAACTGTAGATACGTTCTCTATCACTGATAGGGAGTA
AACTGGTCATACGTTCTCTATCACTGATAGGGAGTAAACTCCTTATACGTTCTCTATCACTGATAGGGAG
TAAAGTCTGCATACGTTCTCTATCACTGATAGGGAGTAAACTCTTCATACGTTCTCTATCACTGATAGGG
AGTAAACTCGAGTAGGCGTGTACGGTGGGAGGCCTATATAAGCAGAGCTCGTTTAGTGAACCGTCAGATC
GCGAGCTCTCTGGCTAACTAGAGAACCCACTGCTTACTGGCTTATCGAAATTAATACGACTCACTATAGG
GAGACCCAAGCTGTTCGAAGCGGAATTCACCATGACTAGTTGGCTGTGGCTGGTGCTGCTGCTGCTGTGC
CTGGCCGGCAACGTGCAGGCCGCTAGTATCATCCCCGTGGAGGAGGAGAACCCCGACTTCTGGAACAGAG
AGGCCGCCGAGGCCCTGGGCGCCGCCAAGAAGCTGCAGCCCGCCCAGACCGCCGCCAAGAACCTGATCAT
CTTCCTGGGCGACGGCATGGGCGTGAGCACCGTGACCGCCGCCAGAATCCTGAAGGGCCAGAAGAAGGAC
AAGCTGGGCCCCGAGATCCCCCTGGCCATGGACAGATTCCCCTACGTGGCCCTGAGCAAGACCTACAACG
TGGACAAGCACGTGCCCGACAGCGGCGCCACCGCCACCGCCTACCTGTGCGGCGTGAAGGGCAACTTCCA
GACCATCGGCCTGAGCGCCGCCGCCAGATTCAACCAGTGCAACACCACCAGAGGCAACGAGGTGATCAGC
GTGATGAACAGAGCCAAGAAGGCCGGCAAGAGCGTGGGCGTGGTGACCACCACCAGAGTGCAGCACGCCA
GCCCCGCCGGCACCTACGCCCACACCGTGAACAGAAACTGGTACAGCGACGCCGACGTGCCCGCCAGCGC
CAGACAGGAGGGCTGCCAGGACATCGCCACCCAGCTGATCAGCAACATGGACATCGACGTGATCCTGGGC
GGCGGCAGAAAGTACATGTTCAGAATGGGCACCCCCGACCCCGAGTACCCCGACGACTACAGCCAGGGCG
GCACCAGACTGGACGGCAAGAACCTGGTGCAGGAGTGGCTGGCCAAGAGACAGGGCGCCAGATACGTGTG
GAACAGAACCGAGCTGATGCAGGCCAGCCTGGACCCCAGCGTGACCCACCTGATGGGCCTGTTCGAGCCC
GGCGACATGAAGTACGAGATCCACAGAGACAGCACCCTGGACCCCAGCCTGATGGAGATGACCGAGGCCG
CCCTGAGACTGCTGAGCAGAAACCCCAGAGGCTTCTTCCTGTTCGTGGAGGGCGGCAGAATCGACCACGG
CCACCACGAGAGCAGAGCCTACAGAGCCCTGACCGAGACCATCATGTTCGACGACGCCATCGAGAGAGCC
GGCCAGCTGACCAGCGAGGAGGACACCCTGAGCCTGGTGACCGCCGACCACAGCCACGTGTTCAGCTTCG
GCGGCTACCCCCTGAGAGGCAGCAGCATCTTCGGCCTGGCCCCCGGCAAGGCCAGAGACAGAAAGGCCTA
CACCGTGCTGCTGTACGGCAACGGCCCCGGCTACGTGCTGAAGGACGGCGCCAGACCCGACGTGACCGAG
AGCGAGAGCGGCAGCCCCGAGTACAGACAGCAGAGCGCCGTGCCCCTGGACGAGGAGACCCACGCCGGCG
AGGACGTGGCCGTGTTCGCCAGAGGCCCCCAGGCCCACCTGGTGCACGGCGTGCAGGAGCAGACCTTCAT
CGCCCACGTGATGGCCTTCGCCGCCTGCCTGGAGCCCTACACCGCCTGCGACCTGGCCCCCCCCGCCGGC
ACCACCGACGCCGCCCACCCCGGCTACAGCAGAGTGGGCGCCGCCGGCAGATTCGAGCAGACCGCTAGCG
GATCCACCGGTGTCTAGAAAGCTTTGAGGCCGGCCTGCAGGGATCAGCCTCGACTGTGCCTTCTAGTTGC
CAGCCATCTGTTGTTTGCCCCTCCCCCGTGCCTTCCTTGACCCTGGAAGGTGCCACTCCCACTGTCCTTT
CCTAATAAAATGAGGAAATTGCATCGCATTGTCTGAGTAGGTGTCATTCTATTCTGGGGGGTGGGGTGGG
GCAGGACAGCAAGGGGGAGGATTGGGAAGACAATAGCAGGCATGCTGGGGATGCGGTGGGCTCTATGGCT
TCTGAGGCGGAAAGAACCAGCTGGGGCTCTAGGGGGTATCCCC
[124 nt withheld, positions 5854-5977]
C
[91 nt withheld, positions 5979-6069]
A
[49 nt withheld, positions 6071-6119]
CCTTTGACGTTGGAGTCCACGTTCTTT
[37 nt withheld, positions 6147-6183]
ACCCTATCTCGGTCTATTCTTTTGATTTATAAGGGATTTTGCCGATTTCGGCCTATTGGTTAAAAAATGA
GCTGATTTAACAAAAATTTAACGCGAATTAATTCTGTGGAATGTGTGTCAGTTAGGGTGTGGAAAGTCCC
CAGGCTCCCCAGCAGGCAGAAGTATGCAAAGCATGCATCTCAATTAGTCAGCAACCAGGTGTGGAAAGTC
CCCAGGCTCCCCAGCAGGCAGAAGTATGCAAAGCATGCATCTCAATTAGTCAGCAACCATAGTCCCGCCC
CTAACTCCGCCCATCCCGCCCCTAACTC
Features (pLannotate 1.2.2; 18 found; start..end, strand, type, name):
    201..992     +  CDS            neo: KKA2_KLEPN - Also known as kan, nptII. Experimental evidence at protein level: Swiss-Prot protein existence level 1. Resistance to kanamycin, neomycin, paromomycin, ribostamycin, butirosin and gentamicin B. From Klebsiella pneumoniae.
   1016..1174    +  CDS            ble (fragment): BLE_KLEPN - Experimental evidence at protein level: Swiss-Prot protein existence level 1. Binding protein with a strong affinity to the bleomycin family of antibiotics. Binds to CL990; an antimitotic-antibiotic compound. From Klebsiella pneumoniae.
   1169..1290    +  polyA_signal   SV40 poly(A) signal: SV40 polyadenylation signal
   1363..1379    -  protein_bind   lac operator: The lac repressor binds to the lac operator to inhibit transcription in E. coli. This inhibition can be relieved by adding lactose or isopropyl-β-D-thiogalactopyranoside (IPTG). lac repressor encoded by lacI
   1387..1417    -  promoter       lac promoter: promoter for the E. coli lac operon
   1432..1453    -  protein_bind   CAP binding site: CAP binding activates transcription in the presence of cAMP. E. coli catabolite activator protein
   1466..1558    -  CDS            lacI (fragment): lac repressor; lacI; The lac repressor binds to the lac operator to inhibit transcription in E. coli. This inhibition can be relieved by adding lactose or isopropyl-β-D-thiogalactopyranoside (IPTG).
   1741..2329    -  rep_origin     ori: high-copy-number ColE1/pMB1/pBR322/pUC origin of replication
   2500..3360    -  CDS            AmpR: β-lactamase; bla; confers resistance to ampicillin, carbenicillin, and related antibiotics
   3361..3465    -  promoter       AmpR promoter: bla
   3522..3852    -  promoter       TRE3G BI promoter (fragment): 3rd-generation Tet-responsive bidirectional promoter that can be activated by binding of Tet-On® 3G
   3853..3886    +  LTR            5' LTR (truncated) (fragment): truncated 5' long terminal repeat (LTR) from HIV-1
   3902..3920    +  promoter       T7 promoter: promoter for bacteriophage T7 RNA polymerase
   4018..5502    +  CDS            ALPP (fragment): PPB1_HUMAN - Also known as PLAP. Experimental evidence at protein level: Swiss-Prot protein existence level 1. From Homo sapiens (Human).
   5584..5808    +  polyA_signal   bGH poly(A) signal: bovine growth hormone polyadenylation signal
   5812..5833    +  promoter       SV40 promoter (fragment): SV40 enhancer and early promoter
   5854..6282    +  rep_origin     f1 ori (sequence partly withheld): f1 bacteriophage origin of replication; arrow indicates direction of (+) strand synthesis
   6296..134     +  promoter       SV40 promoter (across the origin): SV40 enhancer and early promoter
