[The description below was written by a language model from this plasmid's Addgene catalogue record and pLannotate feature annotations shown in this document.]
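Description:
pVH255-Tier1-OTetO7-PCMVmin1-SEAP is a mammalian expression plasmid of about 6.5 kb built on pMM1, a pcDNA3.1-derived backbone, and belongs to the "Tier-1" level of the modular VAMSyB plasmid architecture for mammalian synthetic biology. It is maintained in E. coli at high copy through a ColE1/pUC-type origin with ampicillin selection (AmpR with its own bla promoter). It also carries an f1 phage origin. For selection in mammalian cells, an SV40 early promoter drives the neomycin phosphotransferase gene, terminated by an SV40 polyadenylation signal, giving G418 resistance. Short lac promoter/operator, lacI and ble fragments are also annotated, and these appear to be non-functional backbone remnants.

The payload is a single tetracycline-responsive reporter unit. A heptameric tet operator array (TetO7) is fused to a minimal CMV promoter; the automated annotation picks this region up as a fragment of a TRE3G-type Tet-responsive promoter. It controls SEAP, the secreted form of human placental alkaline phosphatase (annotated as an ALPP fragment, consistent with a truncated secreted version), followed by the bGH polyadenylation signal. A T7 promoter and a very short match to an HIV-1 LTR lie between the promoter and the coding sequence; the latter is probably an incidental annotation hit. The minimal promoter has little activity on its own, so SEAP is produced only when a tetracycline-dependent transactivator, supplied from another construct, binds the operator sites. The alternative insert name, TetON-SEAP, points to use with doxycycline-inducible systems. Because SEAP is secreted, promoter activity can be measured from the culture supernatant, making the plasmid a convenient reporter for testing Tet-regulated gene circuits.
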