Addgene plasmid #169587: pVH255-Tier1-OTetO7-PCMVmin1-SEAP
Purpose: Tier-1 vector encoding PTetO7-driven SEAP expression (OTetO7-PCMVmin-1-SEAP-pA).
Depositing lab: Martin Fussenegger. Depositing organization: ETH Zurich (Swiss Federal Institute of Technology). Publication: A versatile plasmid architecture for mammalian synthetic biology (VAMSyB). Haellman V, Strittmatter T, Bertschi A, Stucheli P, Fussenegger M. Metab Eng. 2021 Jul;66:41-50. doi: 10.1016/j.ymben.2021.04.003. Epub 2021 Apr 18. PubMed 33857582.
Backbone
  Vector backbone: pMM1 (pcDNA3.1-based)
  Backbone size w/o insert (bp): 4435
  Vector type: Mammalian Expression
  Selectable markers: Neomycin (select with G418)
Growth in bacteria
  Bacterial resistance: Ampicillin, 100 μg/mL
  Growth temperature: 37°C
  Growth strain: DH5alpha
  Copy number: High Copy
Gene/Insert
  Gene/Insert name: tetracycline-controlled SEAP expression (alt name: TetON-SEAP)
  Species: H. sapiens (human)
  Promoter: TetO7-PCMVmin-1
  Cloning method: Restriction Enzyme; 5′ cloning site Unknown (unknown if destroyed)
  Sequencing primers: 5′ AmpStart; 3′ BGH-rev
Terms and licenses: Academic/Nonprofit Terms; Industry Terms: Not Available to Industry
How to cite: pVH255-Tier1-OTetO7-PCMVmin1-SEAP was a gift from Martin Fussenegger (Addgene plasmid # 169587 ; http://n2t.net/addgene:169587 ; RRID:Addgene_169587)
